Addgene plasmid #202923: Salsa-BC82-P1G10
Purpose: Expression of barcoded reporter plasmid for PRESTO-Salsa; EGFP/BC82
Depositing lab: Noah Palm. Depositing organization: Yale University. Publication: Highly multiplexed bioactivity screening reveals human and microbiota metabolome-GPCRome interactions. Chen H, Rosen CE, Gonzalez-Hernandez JA, Song D, Potempa J, Ring AM, Palm NW. Cell. 2023 Jul 6;186(14):3095-3110.e19. doi: 10.1016/j.cell.2023.05.024. Epub 2023 Jun 14. PubMed 37321219.
Backbone
  Vector backbone: pCER206
  Vector type: Mammalian Expression
Growth in bacteria
  Bacterial resistance: Ampicillin, 100 μg/mL
  Growth temperature: 37°C
  Growth strain: DH5alpha
  Copy number: High Copy
Gene/Insert
  Gene/Insert name: EGFP/BC82
  Species: Synthetic
  Insert size (bp): 730
  Promoter: Tet Response Element (TRE)
  Cloning method: Restriction Enzyme; 5′ cloning site BsrGI (not destroyed); 3′ cloning site HindIII (not destroyed)
  Sequencing primers: 5′ Custom primer (GAAGCGCGATCACATGG)
Terms and licenses: Academic/Nonprofit Terms; Industry Terms: Not Available to Industry
How to cite: Salsa-BC82-P1G10 was a gift from Noah Palm (Addgene plasmid # 202923 ; http://n2t.net/addgene:202923 ; RRID:Addgene_202923)
