[The description below was written by a language model from this plasmid's Addgene catalogue record and pLannotate feature annotations shown in this document.]
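Description:
Salsa-BC82-P1G10 is a 5.1 kb mammalian expression plasmid built on the pCER206 backbone. It is one member of a set of barcoded reporter plasmids for PRESTO-Salsa, a multiplexed GPCR bioactivity screening approach. It is propagated in E. coli as a high-copy plasmid through a ColE1/pUC-type origin and selected with ampicillin via the β-lactamase gene and its native promoter. No mammalian selection marker is annotated; short matches to lacI, an aminoglycoside phosphotransferase and SV40 large T antigen appear to be backbone remnants rather than functional genes.

The payload is a synthetic 730 bp EGFP/BC82 insert under a tetracycline response element, cloned between BsrGI and HindIII sites. The feature table shows a central block of tetO repeats flanked by minimal promoters facing outward, which suggests a bidirectional Tet-responsive arrangement. In one direction, a TRE3G-type fragment drives the mammalian codon-optimized EGFP coding sequence, and an SV40 polyadenylation signal lies downstream, although it is annotated on the opposite strand. In the other direction, a minimal CMV promoter leads into a multiple cloning site fragment, a rabbit β-globin intron, a β-globin exon fragment and the β-globin polyadenylation signal, with no coding sequence annotated for that arm.

The barcode itself is not annotated; it presumably sits in the short interval between the end of EGFP and the polyadenylation signal, where it would be carried in the reporter transcript. In this design, a tetracycline-controlled transactivator acting on the TRE would induce the EGFP transcript, and the unique barcode would let that plasmid's reporter output be told apart from others in a pooled readout. The record does not state which receptor is paired with BC82.
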