Features (pLannotate 1.2.2; 16 found; start..end, strand, type, name):
      2..55      +  CDS            lacI (fragment): lac repressor; lacI; The lac repressor binds to the lac operator to inhibit transcription in E. coli. This inhibition can be relieved by adding lactose or isopropyl-β-D-thiogalactopyranoside (IPTG).
    388..443     -  polyA_signal   β-globin poly(A) signal: rabbit β-globin polyadenylation signal (Gil and Proudfoot, 1987)
    518..640     -  CDS            HBB: HBB_COLGU - Experimental evidence at transcript level: Swiss-Prot protein existence level 2. Involved in oxygen transport from the lung to the various peripheral tissues. From Colobus guereza (Mantled guereza) (Eastern black-and-white colobus monkey).
    644..1216    -  intron         β-globin intron: intron from rabbit β-globin gene
   1312..1343    -  misc_feature   MCS (fragment): pUC18/19 multiple cloning site
   1437..1475    -  promoter       minimal CMV promoter: human cytomegalovirus (CMV) immediate early promoter
   1493..1708    -  protein_bind   tetracycline response element (fragment): contains seven copies of the tetracycline operator tetO tetracycline repressor TetR
   1708..1753    +  promoter       TRE3GV promoter (fragment): 3rd-generation Tet-responsive promoter that can be activated by binding of Tet-On® 3G, optimized for retroviral and lentiviral vectors
   1829..1856    +  misc_feature   MCS (fragment): pBluescript multiple cloning site
   1861..2580    +  CDS            EGFP: the original enhanced GFP (Yang et al., 1996) mammalian codon-optimized
   2627..2761    -  polyA_signal   SV40 poly(A) signal: SV40 polyadenylation signal
   2784..2867    -  CDS            large T antigen (fragment): large T antigen from SV40 (simian virus 40)
   2861..3091    -  CDS            str (fragment): STR_KLEPN - Protein inferred from homology: Swiss-Prot protein existence level 3. The aminoglycoside phosphotransferases achieve inactivation of their antibiotic substrates by phosphorylation. From Klebsiella pneumoniae.
   3210..3314    +  promoter       AmpR promoter: bla
   3315..4175    +  CDS            AmpR: β-lactamase; bla; confers resistance to ampicillin, carbenicillin, and related antibiotics
   4346..4934    +  rep_origin     ori: high-copy-number ColE1/pMB1/pBR322/pUC origin of replication
>Addgene plasmid #202923 | Salsa-BC82-P1G10 | addgene full sequence | sequence record 413465 | Addgene NGS Result
AGCGCCCAATACGCAAACCGCCTCTCCCCGCGCGTTGGCCGATTCATTAATGCAGTCGAGGGATCTCCAT
AAGAGAAGAGGGACAGCTATGACTGGGAGTAGTCAGGAGAGGAGGAAAAATCTGGCTAGTAAAACATGTA
AGGAAAATTTTAGGGATGTTAAAGAAAAAAATAACACAAAACAAAATATAAAAAAAATCTAACCTCAAGT
CAAGGCTTTTCTATGGAATAAGGAATGGACAGCAGGGGGCTGTTTCATATACTGATGACCTCTTTATAGC
CAACCTTTGTTCATGGCAGCCAGCATATGGGCATATGTTGCCAAACTCTAAACCAAATACTCATTCTGAT
GTTTTAAATGATTTGCCCTCCCATATGTCCTTCCGAGTGAGAGACACAAAAAATTCCAACACACTATTGC
AATGAAAATAAATTTCCTTTATTAGCCAGAAGTCAGATGCTCAAGGGGCTTCATGATGTCCCCATAATTT
TTGGCAGAGGGAAAAAGATCGATCTCAGTGGTATTTGTGAGCCAGGGCATTGGCCACACCAGCCACCACC
TTCTGATAGGCAGCCTGCACCTGAGGAGTGAATTCTTTGCCAAAATGATGAGACAGCACAACAACCAGCA
CGTTGCCCAGGAGCTGTAGGAAAGAGAAGAAGGCATGAACATGGTTAGCAGAGGGGCCCGGTTTGGACTC
AGAGTATTTTATCCTCATCTCAAACAGTGTATATCATTGTAACCATAAAGAGAAAGGCAGGATGATGACC
AGGGTGTAGTTGTTTCTACCAATAAGAATATTTCCACGCCAGCCAGAATTTATATGCAGAAATATTCTAC
CTTATCATTTAATTATAACAATTGTTCTCTAAAACTGTGCTGAAGTACAATATAATATACCCTGATTGCC
TTGAAAAAAAAGTGATTAGAGAAAGTACTTACAATCTGACAAATAAACAAAAGTGAATTTAAAAATTCGT
TACAAATGCAAGCTAAAGTTTAACGAAAAAGTTACAGAAAATGAAAAGAAAATAAGAGGAGACAATGGTT
GTCAACAGAGTAGAAAGTGAAAGAAACAAAATTATCATGAGGGTCCATGGTGATACAAGGGACATCTTCC
CATTCTAAACAACACCCTGAAAACTTTGCCCCCTCCATATAACATGAATTTTACAATAGCGAAAAAGAAA
GAACAATCAAGGGTCCCCAAACTCACCCTGAAGTTCTCAGCTCTAGAGATATCGTCGAGGCCGCGCTAGC
GTTTAAACTGTCGACCTTAATTAAGAGATCTGCTCGAGGCGCGTCAGCTGACTAGAGGATCCCCGGGTAC
CGAGCTCGAATTCGGGGCCGCGGAGGCTGGATCGGTCCCGGTGTCTTCTATGGAGGTCAAAACAGCGTGG
ATGGCGTCTCCAGGCGATCTGACGGTTCACTAAACGAGCTCTGCTTATATAGGCCTCCCACCGTACACGC
CTACCTCGACCCGGGTACCGAGCTCGACTTTCACTTTTCTCTATCACTGATAGGGAGTGGTAAACTCGAC
TTTCACTTTTCTCTATCACTGATAGGGAGTGGTAAACTCGACTTTCACTTTTCTCTATCACTGATAGGGA
GTGGTAAACTCGACTTTCACTTTTCTCTATCACTGATAGGGAGTGGTAAACTCGACTTTCACTTTTCTCT
ATCACTGATAGGGAGTGGTAAACTCGACCTATATAAGCAGAGCTCGTTTAGTGAACCGTCAGATCGCCTG
GAGACGCCATCCACGCTGTTTTGACCTCCATAGAAGACACCGGGACCGATCCAGCCTCCGCGGCCCCGAA
TTCCTGCAGCGGCCGCTCTAGAACTAGTGGATCCCCGCGGATGGTGAGCAAGGGCGAGGAGCTGTTCACC
GGGGTGGTGCCCATCCTGGTCGAGCTGGACGGCGACGTAAACGGCCACAAGTTCAGCGTGTCCGGCGAGG
GCGAGGGCGATGCCACCTACGGCAAGCTGACCCTGAAGTTCATCTGCACCACCGGCAAGCTGCCCGTGCC
CTGGCCCACCCTCGTGACCACCCTGACCTACGGCGTGCAGTGCTTCAGCCGCTACCCCGACCACATGAAG
CAGCACGACTTCTTCAAGTCCGCCATGCCCGAAGGCTACGTCCAGGAGCGCACCATCTTCTTCAAGGACG
ACGGCAACTACAAGACCCGCGCCGAGGTGAAGTTCGAGGGCGACACCCTGGTGAACCGCATCGAGCTGAA
GGGCATCGACTTCAAGGAGGACGGCAACATCCTGGGGCACAAGCTGGAGTACAACTACAACAGCCACAAC
GTCTATATCATGGCCGACAAGCAGAAGAACGGCATCAAGGTGAACTTCAAGATCCGCCACAACATCGAGG
ACGGCAGCGTGCAGCTCGCCGACCACTACCAGCAGAACACCCCCATCGGCGACGGCCCCGTGCTGCTGCC
CGACAACCACTACCTGAGCACCCAGTCCGCCCTGAGCAAAGACCCCAACGAGAAGCGCGATCACATGGTC
CTGCTGGAGTTCGTGACCGCCGCCGGGATCACTCTCGGCATGGACGAGCTGTACAAGTAATCTAATGCAC
GAATTCGATATCAAGCTTGTCGACCTAGTTCTAGAGGATCCAGACATGATAAGATACATTGATGAGTTTG
GACAAACCACAACTAGAATGCAGTGAAAAAAATGCTTTATTTGTGAAATTTGTGATGCTATTGCTTTATT
TGTAACCATTATAAGCTGCAATAAACAAGTTAACAACAACAATTGCATTCATTTTATGTTTCAGGTTCAG
GGGGAGGTGTGGGAGGTTTTTTAAAGCAAGTAAAACCTCTACAAATGTGGTATGGCTGATTATGATCCTG
CAAGCCTCGTCGTCCTGGCCGGACCACGCTATCTGTGCAAGGTCCCCGGCCCCGGACGCGCGCTCCATGA
GCAGAGCGCCCGCCGCCGAGGCGAAGACTCGGGCGGCGCCCTGCCCGTCCCACCAGGTCAACAGGCGGTA
ACCGGCCTCTTCATCGGGAATGCGCGCGACCTTCAGCATCGCCGGCATGTCCCCCTGGCGGACGGGAAGT
ATCCAGCTCGACCAAGCTGGCCGCGTCGAGTGAAGACGAAAGGGCCTCGTGATACGCCTATTTTTATAGG
TTAATGTCATGATAATAATGGTTTCTTAGACGTCAGGTGGCACTTTTCGGGGAAATGTGCGCGGAACCCC
TATTTGTTTATTTTTCTAAATACATTCAAATATGTATCCGCTCATGAGACAATAACCCTGATAAATGCTT
CAATAATATTGAAAAAGGAAGAGTATGAGTATTCAACATTTCCGTGTCGCCCTTATTCCCTTTTTTGCGG
CATTTTGCCTTCCTGTTTTTGCTCACCCAGAAACGCTGGTGAAAGTAAAAGATGCTGAAGATCAGTTGGG
TGCACGAGTGGGTTACATCGAACTGGATCTCAACAGCGGTAAGATCCTTGAGAGTTTTCGCCCCGAAGAA
CGTTTTCCAATGATGAGCACTTTTAAAGTTCTGCTATGTGGCGCGGTATTATCCCGTGTTGACGCCGGGC
AAGAGCAACTCGGTCGCCGCATACACTATTCTCAGAATGACTTGGTTGAGTACTCACCAGTCACAGAAAA
GCATCTTACGGATGGCATGACAGTAAGAGAATTATGCAGTGCTGCCATAACCATGAGTGATAACACTGCG
GCCAACTTACTTCTGACAACGATCGGAGGACCGAAGGAGCTAACCGCTTTTTTGCACAACATGGGGGATC
ATGTAACTCGCCTTGATCGTTGGGAACCGGAGCTGAATGAAGCCATACCAAACGACGAGCGTGACACCAC
GATGCCTGTAGCAATGGCAACAACGTTGCGCAAACTATTAACTGGCGAACTACTTACTCTAGCTTCCCGG
CAACAATTAATAGACTGGATGGAGGCGGATAAAGTTGCAGGACCACTTCTGCGCTCGGCCCTTCCGGCTG
GCTGGTTTATTGCTGATAAATCTGGAGCCGGTGAGCGTGGGTCTCGCGGTATCATTGCAGCACTGGGGCC
AGATGGTAAGCCCTCCCGTATCGTAGTTATCTACACGACGGGGAGTCAGGCAACTATGGATGAACGAAAT
AGACAGATCGCTGAGATAGGTGCCTCACTGATTAAGCATTGGTAACTGTCAGACCAAGTTTACTCATATA
TACTTTAGATTGATTTAAAACTTCATTTTTAATTTAAAAGGATCTAGGTGAAGATCCTTTTTGATAATCT
CATGACCAAAATCCCTTAACGTGAGTTTTCGTTCCACTGAGCGTCAGACCCCGTAGAAAAGATCAAAGGA
TCTTCTTGAGATCCTTTTTTTCTGCGCGTAATCTGCTGCTTGCAAACAAAAAAACCACCGCTACCAGCGG
TGGTTTGTTTGCCGGATCAAGAGCTACCAACTCTTTTTCCGAAGGTAACTGGCTTCAGCAGAGCGCAGAT
ACCAAATACTGTTCTTCTAGTGTAGCCGTAGTTAGGCCACCACTTCAAGAACTCTGTAGCACCGCCTACA
TACCTCGCTCTGCTAATCCTGTTACCAGTGGCTGCTGCCAGTGGCGATAAGTCGTGTCTTACCGGGTTGG
ACTCAAGACGATAGTTACCGGATAAGGCGCAGCGGTCGGGCTGAACGGGGGGTTCGTGCACACAGCCCAG
CTTGGAGCGAACGACCTACACCGAACTGAGATACCTACAGCGTGAGCTATGAGAAAGCGCCACGCTTCCC
GAAGGGAGAAAGGCGGACAGGTATCCGGTAAGCGGCAGGGTCGGAACAGGAGAGCGCACGAGGGAGCTTC
CAGGGGGAAACGCCTGGTATCTTTATAGTCCTGTCGGGTTTCGCCACCTCTGACTTGAGCGTCGATTTTT
GTGATGCTCGTCAGGGGGGCGGAGCCTATGGAAAAACGCCAGCAACGCGGCCTTTTTACGGTTCCTGGCC
TTTTGCTGGCCTTTTGCTCACATGTTCTTTCCTGCGTTATCCCCTGATTCTGTGGATAACCGTATTACCG
CCTTTGAGTGAGCTGATACCGCTCGCCGCAGCCGAACGACCGAGCGCAGCGAGTCAGTGAGCGAGGAAGC
GGAAG
