>Addgene plasmid #202923 | Salsa-BC82-P1G10 | depositor partial sequence | sequence record 393796 | BC82
TCTAATGCAC
